>Addgene plasmid #101257 | 5UBB (LOC149281) | depositor partial sequence | sequence record 190964 | insert
ACGTCCCAGGTTATTAACGGTGAAATGCAGTTCTACGCGCGGGCCAAGCTTTTTTATCAAGAGGTCCCAG
CAACTGAAGAAGGGATGATGGGAAATTTCATAGAGCTGTCGAGCCCTGACATTCAGGCTTCTCAAAAATT
TCTGCGCAAATTCGTGGGCGGTCCCGGGAGAGCGGGAACAGATTGTGCCTTAGACTGCGGCAGTGGTATC
GGCCGAGTATCAAAGCATGTTTTGCTTCCGGTCTTTAACTCCGTAGAACTCGTGGATATGATGGAGTCGT
TTTTATTGGAAGCACAGAATTACCTTCAAGTTAAAGGTGATAAAGTCGAAAGCTATCACTGTTACTCTCT
CCAGGAGTTCACCCCACCTTTTCGGCGTTATGACGTGATATGGATTCAGTGGGTAAGTGGGCATTTAACG
GATAAGGACCTGTTGGCTTTCCTTTCACGCTGCAGAGATGGACTGAAAGAAAACGGCATCATTATTCTGA
AAGACAATGTGGCGCGAGAGGGTTGTATCCTCGATTTATCCGATTCGAGCGTTACTCGTGACATGGATAT
ACTGCGCTCTTTGATCCGGAAGAGTGGCCTTGTCGTTCTGGGTCAAGAAAAACAGGACGGGTTTCCGGAA
CAATGCATTCCCGTATGGATGTTCGCCCTGCAC
