[The description below was written by a language model from this plasmid's Addgene catalogue record.]
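Description:
5UBB (LOC149281) is a bacterial expression plasmid built on the pET28-MKH8SUMO backbone, a structural-genomics derivative of the pET28 family. It carries a 663 bp human insert from METTL11B (also known as C1orf184, HOMT1B or NTM1B; earlier annotated as LOC149281), introduced by ligation-independent cloning. The plasmid is selected with kanamycin; the record lists the copy number as unknown and gives no feature table, so the origin of replication and other backbone elements are not explicitly documented here.

Expression is driven by a T7 promoter, which requires T7 RNA polymerase to be supplied by the expression host, and the sequencing primers indicate that the cassette lies between the T7 promoter and T7 terminator. The backbone contributes a composite N-terminal tag arranged as an eight-histidine stretch, a thrombin cleavage site, a SUMO domain and a TEV protease site immediately ahead of the insert. The His tag allows immobilised metal affinity purification, the SUMO moiety is generally used to improve solubility and yield of the fusion partner, and the two protease sites allow the His tag alone or the whole tag to be removed, with TEV cleavage leaving a near-native target protein.

The stated purpose is production of recombinant protein for structure determination, and the name 5UBB corresponds to the associated structure entry. The record cautions that the insert may not be the full open reading frame, so it probably represents a domain or truncated construct chosen for crystallisation, though the exact boundaries are not stated.
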