LOCUS       Exported 6250 bp ds-DNA circular SYN 13-MAY-2021
DEFINITION  Bacterial expression for structure determination; may not be full
            ORF.
ACCESSION   .
VERSION     .
KEYWORDS    5UBB (LOC149281)
SOURCE      synthetic DNA construct
  ORGANISM  synthetic DNA construct
REFERENCE   1 (bases 1 to 6250)
  TITLE     SGC Toronto Q4 2016, Q1 Q2 2017
REFERENCE   2 (bases 1 to 6250)
  AUTHORS   .
  TITLE     Direct Submission
  JOURNAL   Exported May 13, 2021 from SnapGene Server 1.1.58
            http://www.snapgene.com
FEATURES             Location/Qualifiers
     source          1..6250
                     /organism="synthetic DNA construct"
                     /mol_type="other DNA"
     rep_origin      12..467
                     /direction=RIGHT
                     /label=f1 ori
                     /note="f1 bacteriophage origin of replication; arrow
                     indicates direction of (+) strand synthesis"
     primer_bind     complement(99..118)
                     /label=F1ori-R
                     /note="F1 origin, reverse primer"
     primer_bind     309..330
                     /label=F1ori-F
                     /note="F1 origin, forward primer"
     CDS             complement(559..1374)
                     /codon_start=1
                     /gene="aph(3')-Ia"
                     /product="aminoglycoside phosphotransferase"
                     /label=KanR
                     /note="confers resistance to kanamycin in bacteria or G418
                     (Geneticin(R)) in eukaryotes"
                     /translation="MSHIQRETSCSRPRLNSNMDADLYGYKWARDNVGQSGATIYRLYG
                     KPDAPELFLKHGKGSVANDVTDEMVRLNWLTEFMPLPTIKHFIRTPDDAWLLTTAIPGK
                     TAFQVLEEYPDSGENIVDALAVFLRRLHSIPVCNCPFNSDRVFRLAQAQSRMNNGLVDA
                     SDFDDERNGWPVEQVWKEMHKLLPFSPDSVVTHGDFSLDNLIFDEGKLIGCIDVGRVGI
                     ADRYQDLAILWNCLGEFSPSLQKRLFQKYGIDNPDMNKLQFHLMLDEFF"
     primer_bind     1282..1301
                     /label=Kan-R
                     /note="Kanamycin resistance gene, reverse primer"
     primer_bind     1366..1385
                     /label=pENTR-R
                     /note="pENTR vectors, reverse primer"
     primer_bind     1942..1961
                     /label=pBR322ori-F
                     /note="pBR322 origin, forward primer"
     primer_bind     2195..2212
                     /label=L4440
                     /note="L4440 vector, forward primer"
     misc_feature    2227..2366
                     /label=bom
                     /note="basis of mobility region from pBR322"
     primer_bind     complement(2292..2311)
                     /label=pRS-marker
                     /note="pRS vectors, use to sequence yeast selectable
                     marker"
     primer_bind     2452..2474
                     /label=pGEX 3'
                     /note="pGEX vectors, reverse primer"
     CDS             complement(2468..2659)
                     /codon_start=1
                     /gene="rop"
                     /product="Rop protein, which maintains plasmids at low copy
                     number"
                     /label=rop
                     /translation="MTKQEKTALNMARFIRSQTLTLLEKLNELDADEQADICESLHDHA
                     DELYRSCLARFGDDGENL"
     CDS             complement(3468..4550)
                     /codon_start=1
                     /gene="lacI"
                     /product="lac repressor"
                     /label=lacI
                     /note="The lac repressor binds to the lac operator to
                     inhibit transcription in E. coli. This inhibition can be
                     relieved by adding lactose or
                     isopropyl-beta-D-thiogalactopyranoside (IPTG)."
                     /translation="MKPVTLYDVAEYAGVSYQTVSRVVNQASHVSAKTREKVEAAMAEL
                     NYIPNRVAQQLAGKQSLLIGVATSSLALHAPSQIVAAIKSRADQLGASVVVSMVERSGV
                     EACKAAVHNLLAQRVSGLIINYPLDDQDAIAVEAACTNVPALFLDVSDQTPINSIIFSH
                     EDGTRLGVEHLVALGHQQIALLAGPLSSVSARLRLAGWHKYLTRNQIQPIAEREGDWSA
                     MSGFQQTMQMLNEGIVPTAMLVANDQMALGAMRAITESGLRVGADISVVGYDDTEDSSC
                     YIPPLTTIKQDFRLLGQTSVDRLLQLSQGQAVKGNQLLPVSLVKRKTTLAPNTQTASPR
                     ALADSLMQLARQVSRLESGQ"
     primer_bind     4512..4531
                     /label=LacI-R
                     /note="LacI, reverse primer"
     promoter        complement(4551..4628)
                     /gene="lacI"
                     /label=lacI promoter
     primer_bind     4834..4853
                     /label=pBRrevBam
                     /note="pBR322 vectors, tet region, downstream of BamHI,
                     reverse primer"
     primer_bind     4937..4956
                     /label=T7
                     /note="T7 promoter, forward primer"
     promoter        4937..4955
                     /label=T7 promoter
                     /note="promoter for bacteriophage T7 RNA polymerase"
     protein_bind    4956..4980
                     /label=lac operator
                     /bound_moiety="lac repressor encoded by lacI"
                     /note="The lac repressor binds to the lac operator to
                     inhibit transcription in E. coli. This inhibition can be
                     relieved by adding lactose or
                     isopropyl-beta-D-thiogalactopyranoside (IPTG)."
     RBS             4995..5017
                     /note="efficient ribosome binding site from bacteriophage
                     T7 gene 10 (Olins and Rangwala, 1989)"
     CDS             5033..5056
                     /codon_start=1
                     /product="8xHis affinity tag"
                     /label=8xHis
                     /translation="HHHHHHHH"
     CDS             5066..5083
                     /codon_start=1
                     /product="thrombin recognition and cleavage site"
                     /label=thrombin site
                     /translation="LVPRGS"
     CDS             5084..5374
                     /codon_start=1
                     /gene="S. cerevisiae SMT3 (truncated)"
                     /product="cleavable ubiquitin-like protein tag"
                     /label=SUMO
                     /translation="MSDSEVNQEAKPEVKPEVKPETHINLKVSDGSSEIFFKIKKTTPL
                     RRLMEAFAKRQGKEMDSLRFLYDGIRIQADQTPEDLDMEDNDIIEAHREQIG"
     CDS             5381..5401
                     /codon_start=1
                     /product="tobacco etch virus (TEV) protease recognition and
                     cleavage site"
                     /label=TEV site
                     /translation="ENLYFQG"
     CDS             6094..6111
                     /codon_start=1
                     /product="6xHis affinity tag"
                     /label=6xHis
                     /translation="HHHHHH"
     primer_bind     complement(6164..6182)
                     /label=T7 Term
                     /note="T7 terminator, reverse primer"
     terminator      6178..6225
                     /label=T7 terminator
                     /note="transcription terminator for bacteriophage T7 RNA
                     polymerase"
ORIGIN
        1 tggcgaatgg gnnnnnnnnn nnnnnnnnnn nnnnnnnnnn nnnnnnnnnn nnnnnnnnnn
       61 nnnnnnnnnn nnnnnnnnnn nnnnnnnnnn nnnnnnnnnn nnnnnnnnnn nnnnnnnnnn
      121 nnnnnnnnnn nnnnncnnnn nnnnnnnnnn nnnnnnnnnn nnnnnnnnnn nnnnnnnnnn
      181 nnnnnnnnnn nnnnnnnnnn nnnnnnnnnn nnnnnnnnnn nnnnnnnann nnnnnnnnnn
      241 nnnnnnnnnn nnnnnnnnnn nnnnnnnnnn nnnnnnncct ttgacgttgg agtccacgtt
      301 ctttaatagt ggactcttgt tccaaactgg aacaacactc aaccctatct cggtctattc
      361 ttttgattta taagggattt tgccgatttc ggcctattgg ttaaaaaatg agctgattta
      421 acaaaaattt aacgcgaatt ttaacaaaat attaacgctt acaatttagg tggcactttt
      481 cggggaaatg tgcgcggaac ccctatttgt ttatttttct aaatacattc aaatatgtat
      541 ccgctcatga attaattctt agaaaaactc atcgagcatc aaatgaaact gcaatttatt
      601 catatcagga ttatcaatac catatttttg aaaaagccgt ttctgtaatg aaggagaaaa
      661 ctcaccgagg cagttccata ggatggcaag atcctggtat cggtctgcga ttccgactcg
      721 tccaacatca atacaaccta ttaatttccc ctcgtcaaaa ataaggttat caagtgagaa
      781 atcaccatga gtgacgactg aatccggtga gaatggcaaa agtttatgca tttctttcca
      841 gacttgttca acaggccagc cattacgctc gtcatcaaaa tcactcgcat caaccaaacc
      901 gttattcatt cgtgattgcg cctgagcgag acgaaatacg cgatcgctgt taaaaggaca
      961 attacaaaca ggaatcgaat gcaaccggcg caggaacact gccagcgcat caacaatatt
     1021 ttcacctgaa tcaggatatt cttctaatac ctggaatgct gttttcccgg ggatcgcagt
     1081 ggtgagtaac catgcatcat caggagtacg gataaaatgc ttgatggtcg gaagaggcat
     1141 aaattccgtc agccagttta gtctgaccat ctcatctgta acatcattgg caacgctacc
     1201 tttgccatgt ttcagaaaca actctggcgc atcgggcttc ccatacaatc gatagattgt
     1261 cgcacctgat tgcccgacat tatcgcgagc ccatttatac ccatataaat cagcatccat
     1321 gttggaattt aatcgcggcc tagagcaaga cgtttcccgt tgaatatggc tcataacacc
     1381 ccttgtatta ctgtttatgt aagcagacag ttttattgtt catgaccaaa atcccttaac
     1441 gtgagttttc gttccactga gcgtcagacc ccgtagaaaa gatcaaagga tcttcttgag
     1501 atcctttttt tctgcgcgta atctgctgct tgcaaacaaa aaaaccaccg ctaccagcgg
     1561 tggtttgttt gccggatcaa gagctaccaa ctctttttcc gaaggtaact ggcttcagca
     1621 gagcgcagat accaaatact gtccttctag tgtagccgta gttaggccac cacttcaaga
     1681 actctgtagc accgcctaca tacctcgctc tgctaatcct gttaccagtg gctgctgcca
     1741 gtggcgataa gtcgtgtctt accgggttgg actcaagacg atagttaccg gataaggcgc
     1801 agcggtcggg ctgaacgggg ggttcgtgca cacagcccag cttggagcga acgacctaca
     1861 ccgaactgag aggagaaagg cggacaggta tccggtaagc ggcagggtcg gaacaggaga
     1921 gcgcacgagg gagcttccag ggggaaacgc ctggtatctt tatagtcctg tcgggtttcg
     1981 ccacctctga cttgagcgtc gatttttgtg atgctcgtca ggggggcgga gcctatggaa
     2041 aaacgccagc aacgcggcct ttttacggtt cctggccttt tgctggcctt ttgctcacat
     2101 gttctttcct gcgttatccc ctgattctgt ggataaccgt attaccgcct ttgagtgagc
     2161 tgataccgct cgccgcagcc gaacgaccga gcgcagcgag tcagtgagcg aggaagcgga
     2221 agagcgcctg atgcggtatt ttctccttac gcatctgtgc ggtatttcac accgcaatgg
     2281 tgcactctca gtacaatctg ctctgatgcc gcatagttaa gccagtatac actccgctat
     2341 cgctacgtga ctgggtcatg gctgcgcccc gacacccgcc aacacccgct gacgcgccct
     2401 gacgggcttg tctgctcccg gcatccgctt acagacaagc tgtgaccgtc tccgggagct
     2461 gcatgtgtca gaggttttca ccgtcatcac cgaaacgcgc gaggcagctg cggtaaagct
     2521 catcagcgtg gtcgtgaagc gattcacaga tgtctgcctg ttcatccgcg tccagctcgt
     2581 tgagtttctc cagaagcgtt aatgtctggc ttctgataaa gcgggccatg ttaagggcgg
     2641 ttttttcctg tttggtcact gatgcctccg tgtaaggggg atttctgttc atgggggtaa
     2701 tgataccgat gaaacgagag aggatgctca cgatacgggt tactgatgat gaacatgccc
     2761 ggttactgga acgttgtgag ggtaaacaac tggcggtatg gatgcggcgg gaccagagaa
     2821 aaatcactca gggtcaatgc cagcgcttcg ttaatacaga tgtaggtgtt ccacagggta
     2881 gccagcagca tcctgcgatg cagatccgga acataatggt gcagggcgct gacttccgcg
     2941 tttccagact ttacgaaaca cggaaaccga agaccattca tgttgttgct caggtcgcag
     3001 acgttttgca gcagcagtcg cttcacgttc gctcgcgtat cggtgattca ttctgctaac
     3061 cagtaaggca accccgccag cctagccggg tcctcaacga caggagcacg atcatgcgca
     3121 cccgtggggc cgccatgccg gcgataatgg cctgcttctc gccgaaacgt ttggtggcgg
     3181 gaccagtgac gaaggcttga gcgagggcgt gcaagattcc gaataccgca agcgacaggc
     3241 cgatcatcgt cgcgctccag cgaaagcggt cctcgccgaa aatgacccag agcgctgccg
     3301 gcacctgtcc tacgagttgc atgataaaga agacagtcat aagtgcggcg acgatagtca
     3361 tgccccgcgc ccaccggaag gagctgactg ggttgaaggc tctcaagggc atcggtcgag
     3421 atcccggtgc ctaatgagtg agctaactta cattaattgc gttgcgctca ctgcccgctt
     3481 tccagtcggg aaacctgtcg tgccagctgc attaatgaat cggccaacgc gcggggagag
     3541 gcggtttgcg tattgggcgc cagggtggtt tttcttttca ccagtgagac gggcaacagc
     3601 tgattgccct tcaccgcctg gccctgagag agttgcagca agcggtccac gctggtttgc
     3661 cccagcaggc gaaaatcctg tttgatggtg gttaacggcg ggatataaca tgagctgtct
     3721 tcggtatcgt cgtatcccac taccgagata tccgcaccaa cgcgcagccc ggactcggta
     3781 atggcgcgca ttgcgcccag cgccatctga tcgttggcaa ccagcatcgc agtgggaacg
     3841 atgccctcat tcagcatttg catggtttgt tgaaaaccgg acatggcact ccagtcgcct
     3901 tcccgttccg ctatcggctg aatttgattg cgagtgagat atttatgcca gccagccaga
     3961 cgcagacgcg ccgagacaga acttaatggg cccgctaaca gcgcgatttg ctggtgaccc
     4021 aatgcgacca gatgctccac gcccagtcgc gtaccgtctt catgggagaa aataatactg
     4081 ttgatgggtg tctggtcaga gacatcaaga aataacgccg gaacattagt gcaggcagct
     4141 tccacagcaa tggcatcctg gtcatccagc ggatagttaa tgatcagccc actgacgcgt
     4201 tgcgcgagaa gattgtgcac cgccgcttta caggcttcga cgccgcttcg ttctaccatc
     4261 gacaccacca cgctggcacc cagttgatcg gcgcgagatt taatcgccgc gacaatttgc
     4321 gacggcgcgt gcagggccag actggaggtg gcaacgccaa tcagcaacga ctgtttgccc
     4381 gccagttgtt gtgccacgcg gttgggaatg taattcagct ccgccatcgc cgcttccact
     4441 ttttcccgcg ttttcgcaga aacgtggctg gcctggttca ccacgcggga aacggtctga
     4501 taagagacac cggcatactc tgcgacatcg tataacgtta ctggtttcac attcaccacc
     4561 ctgaattgac tctcttccgg gcgctatcat gccataccgc gaaaggtttt gcgccattcg
     4621 atggtgtccg ggatctcgac gctctccctt atgcgactcc tgcattagga agcagcccag
     4681 tagtaggttg aggccgttga gcaccgccgc cgcaaggaat ggtgcatgca aggagatggc
     4741 gcccaacagt cccccggcca cggggcctgc caccataccc acgccgaaac aagcgctcat
     4801 gagcccgaag tggcgagccc gatcttcccc atcggtgatg tcggcgatat aggcgccagc
     4861 aaccgcacct gtggcgccgg tgatgccggc cacgatgcgt ccggcgtaga ggatcgagat
     4921 ctcgatcccg cgaaattaat acgactcact ataggggaat tgtgagcgga taacaattcc
     4981 cctctagaaa taattttgtt taactttaag aaggagatat accatgaaaa aacatcacca
     5041 tcatcatcat catcacagca gcggcctggt tccgcgtggt agtatgtcgg actcagaagt
     5101 caatcaagaa gctaagccag aggtcaagcc agaagtcaag cctgagactc acatcaattt
     5161 aaaggtgtcc gatggatctt cagagatctt cttcaagatc aaaaagacca ctcctttaag
     5221 aaggctgatg gaagcgttcg ctaaaagaca gggtaaggaa atggactcct taagattctt
     5281 gtacgacggt attagaatcc aagctgatca gacccctgaa gatttggaca tggaggataa
     5341 cgatattatt gaggctcaca gagaacagat tggtggaaca gaaaacttgt atttccaggg
     5401 cacgtcccag gttattaacg gtgaaatgca gttctacgcg cgggccaagc ttttttatca
     5461 agaggtccca gcaactgaag aagggatgat gggaaatttc atagagctgt cgagccctga
     5521 cattcaggct tctcaaaaat ttctgcgcaa attcgtgggc ggtcccggga gagcgggaac
     5581 agattgtgcc ttagactgcg gcagtggtat cggccgagta tcaaagcatg ttttgcttcc
     5641 ggtctttaac tccgtagaac tcgtggatat gatggagtcg tttttattgg aagcacagaa
     5701 ttaccttcaa gttaaaggtg ataaagtcga aagctatcac tgttactctc tccaggagtt
     5761 caccccacct tttcggcgtt atgacgtgat atggattcag tgggtaagtg ggcatttaac
     5821 ggataaggac ctgttggctt tcctttcacg ctgcagagat ggactgaaag aaaacggcat
     5881 cattattctg aaagacaatg tggcgcgaga gggttgtatc ctcgatttat ccgattcgag
     5941 cgttactcgt gacatggata tactgcgctc tttgatccgg aagagtggcc ttgtcgttct
     6001 gggtcaagaa aaacaggacg ggtttccgga acaatgcatt cccgtatgga tgttcgccct
     6061 gcactgatga cgaagcttgc ggccgcactc gagcaccacc accaccacca ctgagatccg
     6121 gctgctaaca aagcccgaaa ggaagctgag ttggctgctg ccaccgctga gcaataacta
     6181 gcataacccc ttggggcctc taaacgggtc ttgaggggtt ttttgctgaa aggaggaact
     6241 atatccggat
//
