Addgene plasmid #101257: 5UBB (LOC149281)
Purpose: Bacterial expression for structure determination; may not be full ORF
Depositing lab: Cheryl Arrowsmith. Depositing organization: University of Toronto.
Backbone
  Vector backbone: pET28-MKH8SUMO
  Backbone manufacturer: SGC (Addgene Plasmid #79526)
  Vector type: Bacterial Expression
Growth in bacteria
  Bacterial resistance: Kanamycin, 50 μg/mL
  Growth temperature: 37°C
  Growth strain: DH5alpha
  Copy number: Unknown
Gene/Insert
  Gene/Insert name: METTL11B (alt names: LOC149281; 5UBB; gi|88943581)
  Species: H. sapiens (human)
  Insert size (bp): 663
  Entrez Gene: METTL11B (a.k.a. C1orf184, HOMT1B, NTM1B)
  Promoter: T7
  Tag / fusion protein: 8xHis-Thrombin-SUMO-TEV (N terminal on backbone)
  Cloning method: Ligation Independent Cloning
  Sequencing primers: 5′ T7; 3′ T7-term
Terms and licenses: Academic/Nonprofit Terms; Industry Terms: Not Available to Industry
Depositor comments: N terminal tag: MKKHHHHHHHHSSGLVPRGSMSDSEVNQEAKPEVKPEVKPETHINLKVSDGSSEIFFKIKKTTPLRRLMEAFAKRQGKEMDSLRFLYDGIRIQADQTPEDLDMEDNDIIEAHREQIGGTENLYFQG. SGC Clone Sample ID: LOC149281:JMC119-E02:C237152. SGC or PDB link: http://www.thesgc.org/structures/5UBB/
How to cite: 5UBB (LOC149281) was a gift from Cheryl Arrowsmith (Addgene plasmid # 101257 ; http://n2t.net/addgene:101257 ; RRID:Addgene_101257)
